Addgene plasmid #17720: pRS306Sup35R1+7
Depositing lab: Susan Lindquist. Depositing organization: Whitehead Institute for Biomedical Research. Publication: Probing the role of PrP repeats in conformational conversion and amyloid assembly of chimeric yeast prions. Dong J, Bloom JD, Goncharov V, Chattopadhyay M, Millhauser GL, Lynn DG, Scheibel T, Lindquist S. J Biol Chem. 2007 Nov 23. 282(47):34204-12. 10.1074/jbc.M704952200 PubMed 17893150.
Backbone
  Vector backbone: pRS306
  Backbone size w/o insert (bp): 4300
  Vector type: Yeast Expression
  Selectable markers: URA3
Growth in bacteria
  Bacterial resistance: Ampicillin, 100 μg/mL
  Growth temperature: 37°C
  Growth strain: DH5alpha
  Copy number: High Copy
Gene/Insert
  Gene/Insert name: Sup35R1+7 (alt name: sup35)
  Species: S. cerevisiae (budding yeast)
  Insert size (bp): 3500
  Entrez Gene: SUP35 (a.k.a. YDR172W, GST1, PNM2, SAL3, SUF12, SUP2, SUP36)
  Cloning method: Restriction Enzyme; 5′ cloning site ClaI (unknown if destroyed); 3′ cloning site SacI (unknown if destroyed)
  Sequencing primers: 5′ n/a
Terms and licenses: Academic/Nonprofit Terms; Industry Terms: Not Available to Industry
How to cite: pRS306Sup35R1+7 was a gift from Susan Lindquist (Addgene plasmid # 17720 ; http://n2t.net/addgene:17720 ; RRID:Addgene_17720)
