[The description below was written by a language model from this plasmid's Addgene catalogue record and pLannotate feature annotations shown in this document.]
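Description:
pRS306Sup35R1+7 is a yeast plasmid built on pRS306, a shuttle backbone that carries no yeast replication origin or centromere in the annotated features. It is therefore expected to act as an integrating vector, maintained in Saccharomyces cerevisiae only after recombination into the genome. In E. coli it replicates at high copy from a ColE1/pUC-type origin and is selected with ampicillin through the bla gene. An f1 origin is also present, which allows single-stranded DNA production. Yeast selection relies on URA3 under its own promoter. This marker complements uracil auxotrophy and can be counterselected with 5-FOA, so the plasmid suits pop-in/pop-out style gene replacement, although the record does not say how it was actually used.

The insert of about 3.5 kb was cloned between ClaI and SacI in the polylinker, flanked by the T3 and T7 promoters and remnants of the lac/lacZα region. It consists of a SUP35 coding sequence preceded by genomic-looking upstream sequence that includes a fragment of the neighbouring HSP42 gene. No heterologous yeast promoter is annotated, which suggests expression from native SUP35 upstream sequence, but the record does not state this. SUP35 encodes the translation termination factor eRF3, the protein that underlies a yeast prion state. The name "R1+7" and the associated study on PrP repeats in chimeric yeast prions indicate an altered repeat region in the prion-forming domain. The exact composition of this variant is not given in the record, and the feature table simply annotates the gene as SUP35. The construct is probably intended for studying how repeat content affects conformational conversion and amyloid assembly.
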