Features (pLannotate 1.2.2; 18 found; start..end, strand, type, name):
     96..200     +  promoter       AmpR promoter: bla
    201..1061    +  CDS            AmpR: β-lactamase; bla; confers resistance to ampicillin, carbenicillin, and related antibiotics
   1232..1820    +  rep_origin     ori: high-copy-number ColE1/pMB1/pBR322/pUC origin of replication
   2003..2095    +  CDS            lacI (fragment): lac repressor; lacI; The lac repressor binds to the lac operator to inhibit transcription in E. coli. This inhibition can be relieved by adding lactose or isopropyl-β-D-thiogalactopyranoside (IPTG).
   2108..2129    +  protein_bind   CAP binding site: CAP binding activates transcription in the presence of cAMP. E. coli catabolite activator protein
   2144..2174    +  promoter       lac promoter: promoter for the E. coli lac operon
   2182..2198    +  protein_bind   lac operator: The lac repressor binds to the lac operator to inhibit transcription in E. coli. This inhibition can be relieved by adding lactose or isopropyl-β-D-thiogalactopyranoside (IPTG). lac repressor encoded by lacI
   2243..2261    +  promoter       T3 promoter: promoter for bacteriophage T3 RNA polymerase
   2320..3102    +  CDS            HSP42 (fragment): HSP42_YEAST - Experimental evidence at protein level: Swiss-Prot protein existence level 1. From Saccharomyces cerevisiae (strain ATCC 204508 / S288c) (Baker's yeast).
   3687..5804    +  CDS            SUP35: ERF3_YEAST - Also known as GST1, PNM2, SAL3, SUF12, SUP2. Experimental evidence at protein level: Swiss-Prot protein existence level 1. Involved in translation termination. Stimulates the activity of ERF1. Binds guanine nucleotides. Recruited by polyadenylate-binding protein PAB1 to poly(A)-tails of mRNAs. Interaction with PAB1 is also required for regulation of normal mRNA decay through translation termination-coupled poly(A) shortening. From Saccharomyces cerevisiae (strain ATCC 204508 / S288c) (Baker's yeast).
   5822..5840    -  promoter       T7 promoter: promoter for bacteriophage T7 RNA polymerase
   5843..6000    +  CDS            lacZα (fragment): LacZα fragment of β-galactosidase; lacZ fragment
   6008..6463    +  rep_origin     f1 ori (sequence partly withheld): f1 bacteriophage origin of replication; arrow indicates direction of (+) strand synthesis
   6464..6515    -  misc_feature   bom (fragment): basis of mobility region from pBR322
   6594..7397    -  CDS            URA3: orotidine-5'-phosphate decarboxylase, required for uracil biosynthesis; S. cerevisiae URA3; yeast auxotrophic marker, counterselectable with 5-fluoroorotic acid (5-FOA)
   7398..7613    -  promoter       URA3 promoter: S. cerevisiae URA3
   7628..7677    -  misc_feature   bom (fragment): basis of mobility region from pBR322
   7779..1       -  CDS            rop (fragment) (across the origin): Rop protein, which maintains plasmids at low copy number; rop
>Addgene plasmid #17720 | pRS306Sup35R1+7 | depositor full sequence | sequence record 8711 | Author sequence
GACGAAAGGGCCTCGTGATACGCCTATTTTTATAGGTTAATGTCATGATAATAATGGTTTCTTAGACGTC
AGGTGGCACTTTTCGGGGAAATGTGCGCGGAACCCCTATTTGTTTATTTTTCTAAATACATTCAAATATG
TATCCGCTCATGAGACAATAACCCTGATAAATGCTTCAATAATATTGAAAAAGGAAGAGTATGAGTATTC
AACATTTCCGTGTCGCCCTTATTCCCTTTTTTGCGGCATTTTGCCTTCCTGTTTTTGCTCACCCAGAAAC
GCTGGTGAAAGTAAAAGATGCTGAAGATCAGTTGGGTGCACGAGTGGGTTACATCGAACTGGATCTCAAC
AGCGGTAAGATCCTTGAGAGTTTTCGCCCCGAAGAACGTTTTCCAATGATGAGCACTTTTAAAGTTCTGC
TATGTGGCGCGGTATTATCCCGTATTGACGCCGGGCAAGAGCAACTCGGTCGCCGCATACACTATTCTCA
GAATGACTTGGTTGAGTACTCACCAGTCACAGAAAAGCATCTTACGGATGGCATGACAGTAAGAGAATTA
TGCAGTGCTGCCATAACCATGAGTGATAACACTGCGGCCAACTTACTTCTGACAACGATCGGAGGACCGA
AGGAGCTAACCGCTTTTTTGCACAACATGGGGGATCATGTAACTCGCCTTGATCGTTGGGAACCGGAGCT
GAATGAAGCCATACCAAACGACGAGCGTGACACCACGATGCCTGTAGCAATGGCAACAACGTTGCGCAAA
CTATTAACTGGCGAACTACTTACTCTAGCTTCCCGGCAACAATTAATAGACTGGATGGAGGCGGATAAAG
TTGCAGGACCACTTCTGCGCTCGGCCCTTCCGGCTGGCTGGTTTATTGCTGATAAATCTGGAGCCGGTGA
GCGTGGGTCTCGCGGTATCATTGCAGCACTGGGGCCAGATGGTAAGCCCTCCCGTATCGTAGTTATCTAC
ACGACGGGGAGTCAGGCAACTATGGATGAACGAAATAGACAGATCGCTGAGATAGGTGCCTCACTGATTA
AGCATTGGTAACTGTCAGACCAAGTTTACTCATATATACTTTAGATTGATTTAAAACTTCATTTTTAATT
TAAAAGGATCTAGGTGAAGATCCTTTTTGATAATCTCATGACCAAAATCCCTTAACGTGAGTTTTCGTTC
CACTGAGCGTCAGACCCCGTAGAAAAGATCAAAGGATCTTCTTGAGATCCTTTTTTTCTGCGCGTAATCT
GCTGCTTGCAAACAAAAAAACCACCGCTACCAGCGGTGGTTTGTTTGCCGGATCAAGAGCTACCAACTCT
TTTTCCGAAGGTAACTGGCTTCAGCAGAGCGCAGATACCAAATACTGTCCTTCTAGTGTAGCCGTAGTTA
GGCCACCACTTCAAGAACTCTGTAGCACCGCCTACATACCTCGCTCTGCTAATCCTGTTACCAGTGGCTG
CTGCCAGTGGCGATAAGTCGTGTCTTACCGGGTTGGACTCAAGACGATAGTTACCGGATAAGGCGCAGCG
GTCGGGCTGAACGGGGGGTTCGTGCACACAGCCCAGCTTGGAGCGAACGACCTACACCGAACTGAGATAC
CTACAGCGTGAGCTATGAGAAAGCGCCACGCTTCCCGAAGGGAGAAAGGCGGACAGGTATCCGGTAAGCG
GCAGGGTCGGAACAGGAGAGCGCACGAGGGAGCTTCCAGGGGGAAACGCCTGGTATCTTTATAGTCCTGT
CGGGTTTCGCCACCTCTGACTTGAGCGTCGATTTTTGTGATGCTCGTCAGGGGGGCGGAGCCTATGGAAA
AACGCCAGCAACGCGGCCTTTTTACGGTTCCTGGCCTTTTGCTGGCCTTTTGCTCACATGTTCTTTCCTG
CGTTATCCCCTGATTCTGTGGATAACCGTATTACCGCCTTTGAGTGAGCTGATACCGCTCGCCGCAGCCG
AACGACCGAGCGCAGCGAGTCAGTGAGCGAGGAAGCGGAAGAGCGCCCAATACGCAAACCGCCTCTCCCC
GCGCGTTGGCCGATTCATTAATGCAGCTGGCACGACAGGTTTCCCGACTGGAAAGCGGGCAGTGAGCGCA
ACGCAATTAATGTGAGTTACCTCACTCATTAGGCACCCCAGGCTTTACACTTTATGCTTCCGGCTCGTAT
GTTGTGTGGAATTGTGAGCGGATAACAATTTCACACAGGAAACAGCTATGACCATGATTACGCCAAGCTC
GGAATTAACCCTCACTAAAGGGAACAAAAGCTGGGTACCGGGCCCCCCCTCGAGGTCGACGGTATCGATA
AGCTTGATATCGAATTCCTCGAGAAGATATCCATCATATTACCATTGTAATACTGCCAGGAATAATAGGA
CCAACCAACAGGCAAACAGTTTAAACGACTTATTAACCGCGTTAATAGGTGTTCCACCATATGAAGGCAC
TGAACCAGAAATTGAAGCAAATACCGAACAGGAGGGCGAAAAGGGAGAAGAAAAGGATAAGAAGGATAAG
TCTGAAGCACCCAAAGAGGAAGCTGGCGAAACCAACAAAGAAAAACCTTTGAATCAGCTGGAGGAATCGT
CGAGACCACCATTAGCCAAAAAATCTTCATCGTTCGCTCACCTACAAGCGCCTTCCCCAATACCTGACCC
GTTACAAGTATCCAAGCCTGAAACGAGAATGGACTTACCATTTTCACCAGAAGTGAATGTCTATGATACC
GAGGACACTTACGTAGTTGTTCTTGCGTTACCAGGTGCTAACTCTAGGGCTTTCCACATTGATTACCATC
CATCTTCTCATGAGATGCTCATCAAGGGTAAGATCGAAGACAGAGTGGGCATTGATGAAAAATTCTTGAA
GATCACGGAACTAAAATATGGTGCGTTTGAGAGAACCGTTAAATTCCCCGTGCTGCCACGCATTAAGGAC
GAAGAAATTAAAGCTACTTACAACAACGGTCTACTACAAATTAAGGTGCCTAAAATTGTCAATGACACTG
AAAAGCCGAAGCCAAAAAAGAGGATCGCCATTGAGGAAATACCCGACGAAGAATTGGAGTTTGAAGAAAA
TCCCAACCCTACGGTAGAAAATTGAATATCGTATCTGTTTATACACACATACATACATTTATATTTATAA
TAAGCGTTAAAATTTCGGCAGAATATCTGTCAACCACACAAAAATCATACAACGAATGGTATATGCTTCA
TTTCTTTGTTTCGCATTAGCTGCGCTATTTGACTCAAATTATTATTTTTTACTAAGACGACGCGTCACAG
TGTTCGAGTCTGTGTCATTTCTTTTGTAATTCTCTTAAACCACTTCATAAAGTTGTGAAGTTCATAGCAA
AATTCTTCCGCAAAAAGATGAATCTTAGTTCTCAGCCCACCAAAAGAGGTACATGCTAAGATCATACAGA
AGTTATTGTCACTTCTTACCTTGCTCTTAAATGTACATTACAACCGGGTATTATATCTTACATCATCGTA
TAATATGATCTTTCTTTATGGAGAAAATTTTTTTTTCACTCGACCAAAGCTCCCATTGCTTCTGAAGAGT
GTAGTGTATATTGGTACATCTTCTCTTGAAAGACTCCATTGTACTGTAACAAAAAGCGGTTTCTTCATCG
ACTTGCTCGGAATAACATCTATATCTGCCCACTAGCAACAGGATCCATGTCGGATTCAAACCAAGGCAAC
AATCAGCAAAACTACCAGCAATACAGCCAGAACGGTAACCAACAACAAGGTAACAACAGATACCAAGGTT
ATCAAGCTTACAATGCTCAAGCCCAACCTGCAGGTGGGTACTACCAAAATTACCAAGGTTATTCCGGATA
TCCACAAGGTGGAGGTACTTGGGGTCAACCCCATGGAGGAGGTTGGGGTCAACCCCATGGAGGAGGTTGG
GGTCAACCCCATGGAGGAGGTTGGGGTCAACCCCATGGAGGAGGTTGGGGTCAACCCCATGGAGGTGGTT
GGGGTCAACCCCATGGAGGTGGTTGGGGTCAACCACAAGGCGGCCGTGGAAATTACAAAAACTTCAACTA
CAATAACAATTTGCAAGGATATCAAGCTGGTTTCCAACCACAGTCTCAAGGTATGTCTTTGAACGACTTT
CAAAAGCAACAAAAGCAGGCCGCTCCCAAACCAAAGAAGACTTTGAAGCTTGTCTCCAGTTCCGGTATCA
AGTTGGCCAATGCTACCAAGAAGGTTGGCACAAAACCTGCCGAATCTGATAAGAAAGAGGAAGAGAAGTC
TGCTGAAACCAAAGAACCAACTAAAGAGCCAACAAAGGTCGAAGAACCAGTTAAAAAGGAGGAGAAACCA
GTCCAGACTGAAGAAAAGACGGAGGAAAAATCGGAACTTCCAAAGGTAGAAGACCTTAAAATCTCTGAAT
CAACACATAATACCAACAATGCCAATGTTACCAGTGCTGATGCCTTGATCAAGGAACAGGAAGAAGAAGT
GGATGACGAAGTTGTTAACGATCCGCGGATGTTTGGTGGTAAAGATCACGTTTCTTTAATTTTCATGGGT
CATGTTGATGCCGGTAAATCTACTATGGGTGGTAATCTACTATACTTGACTGGCTCTGTGGATAAGAGAA
CTATTGAGAAATATGAAAGAGAAGCCAAGGATGCAGGCAGACAAGGTTGGTACTTGTCATGGGTCATGGA
TACCAACAAAGAAGAAAGAAATGATGGTAAGACTATCGAAGTTGGTAAGGCCTACTTTGAAACTGAAAAA
AGGCGTTATACCATATTGGATGCTCCTGGTCATAAAATGTACGTTTCCGAGATGATCGGTGGTGCTTCTC
AAGCTGATGTTGGTGTTTTGGTCATTTCCGCCAGAAAGGGTGAGTACGAAACCGGTTTTGAGAGAGGTGG
TCAAACTCGTGAACACGCCCTATTGGCCAAGACCCAAGGTGTTAATAAGATGGTTGTCGTCGTAAATAAG
ATGGATGACCCAACCGTTAACTGGTCTAAGGAACGTTACGACCAATGTGTGAGTAATGTCAGCAATTTCT
TGAGAGCAATTGGTTACAACATTAAGACAGACGTTGTATTTATGCCAGTATCCGGCTACAGTGGTGCAAA
TTTGAAAGATCACGTAGATCCAAAAGAATGCCCATGGTACACCGGCCCAACTCTGTTAGAATATCTGGAT
ACAATGAACCACGTCGACCGTCACATCAATGCTCCATTCATGTTGCCTATTGCCGCTAAGATGAAGGATC
TAGGTACCATCGTTGAAGGTAAAATTGAATCCGGTCATATCAAAAAGGGTCAATCCACCCTACTGATGCC
TAACAAAACCGCTGTGGAAATTCAAAATATTTACAACGAAACTGAAAATGAAGTTGATATGGCTATGTGT
GGTGAGCAAGTTAAACTAAGAATCAAAGGTGTTGAAGAAGAAGACATTTCACCAGGTTTTGTACTAACAT
CGCCAAAGAACCCTATCAAGAGTGTTACCAAGTTTGTAGCTCAAATTGCTATTGTAGAATTAAAATCTAT
CATAGCAGCCGGTTTTTCATGTGTTATGCATGTTCATACAGCAATTGAAGAGGTACATATTGTTAAGTTA
TTGCACAAATTAGAAAAGGGTACCAACCGTAAGTCAAAGAAACCACCTGCTTTTGCTAAGAAGGGTATGA
AGGTCATCGCTGTTTTAGAAACTGAAGCTCCAGTTTGTGTGGAAACTTACCAAGATTACCCTCAATTAGG
TAGATTCACTTTGAGAGATCAAGGTACCACAATAGCAATTGGTAAAATTGTTAAAATTGCCGAGTAAGAG
CTCCAATTCGCCCTATAGTGAGTCGTATTACAATTCACTGGCCGTCGTTTTACAACGTCGTGACTGGGAA
AACCCTGGCGTTACCCAACTTAATCGCCTTGCAGCACATCCCCCTTTCGCCAGCTGGCGTAATAGCGAAG
AGGCCCGCACCGATCGCCCTTCCCAACAGTTGCGCAGCCTGAATGGCGAATGGCGCG
[124 nt withheld, positions 6008-6131]
C
[91 nt withheld, positions 6133-6223]
A
[49 nt withheld, positions 6225-6273]
CCTTTGACGTTGGAGTCCACGTTCTTT
[37 nt withheld, positions 6301-6337]
ACCCTATCTCGGTCTATTCTTTTGATTTATAAGGGATTTTGCCGATTTCGGCCTATTGGTTAAAAAATGA
GCTGATTTAACAAAAATTTAACGCGAATTTTAACAAAATATTAACGTTTACAATTTCCTGATGCGGTATT
TTCTCCTTACGCATCTGTGCGGTATTTCACACCGCATAGGGTAATAACTGATATAATTAAATTGAAGCTC
TAATTTGTGAGTTTAGTATACATGCATTTACTTATAATACAGTTTTTTAGTTTTGCTGGCCGCATCTTCT
CAAATATGCTTCCCAGCCTGCTTTTCTGTAACGTTCACCCTCTACCTTAGCATCCCTTCCCTTTGCAAAT
AGTCCTCTTCCAACAATAATAATGTCAGATCCTGTAGAGACCACATCATCCACGGTTCTATACTGTTGAC
CCAATGCGTCTCCCTTGTCATCTAAACCCACACCGGGTGTCATAATCAACCAATCGTAACCTTCATCTCT
TCCACCCATGTCTCTTTGAGCAATAAAGCCGATAACAAAATCTTTGTCGCTCTTCGCAATGTCAACAGTA
CCCTTAGTATATTCTCCAGTAGATAGGGAGCCCTTGCATGACAATTCTGCTAACATCAAAAGGCCTCTAG
GTTCCTTTGTTACTTCTTCTGCCGCCTGCTTCAAACCGCTAACAATACCTGGGCCCACCACACCGTGTGC
ATTCGTAATGTCTGCCCATTCTGCTATTCTGTATACACCCGCAGAGTACTGCAATTTGACTGTATTACCA
ATGTCAGCAAATTTTCTGTCTTCGAAGAGTAAAAAATTGTACTTGGCGGATAATGCCTTTAGCGGCTTAA
CTGTGCCCTCCATGGAAAAATCAGTCAAGATATCCACATGTGTTTTTAGTAAACAAATTTTGGGACCTAA
TGCTTCAACTAACTCCAGTAATTCCTTGGTGGTACGAACATCCAATGAAGCACACAAGTTTGTTTGCTTT
TCGTGCATGATATTAAATAGCTTGGCAGCAACAGGACTAGGATGAGTAGCAGCACGTTCCTTATATGTAG
CTTTCGACATGATTTATCTTCGTTTCCTGCAGGTTTTTGTTCTGTGCAGTTGGGTTAAGAATACTGGGCA
ATTTCATGTTTCTTCAACACTACATATGCGTATATATACCAATCTAAGTCTGTGCTCCTTCCTTCGTTCT
TCCTTCTGTTCGGAGATTACCGAATCAAAAAAATTTCAAAGAAACCGAAATCAAAAAAAAGAATAAAAAA
AAAATGATGAATTGAATTGAAAAGCTGTGGTATGGTGCACTCTCAGTACAATCTGCTCTGATGCCGCATA
GTTAAGCCAGCCCCGACACCCGCCAACACCCGCTGACGCGCCCTGACGGGCTTGTCTGCTCCCGGCATCC
GCTTACAGACAAGCTGTGACCGTCTCCGGGAGCTGCATGTGTCAGAGGTTTTCACCGTCATCACCGAAAC
GCGCGA
