>Addgene plasmid #17720 | pRS306Sup35R1+7 | addgene partial sequence | sequence record 23648 | 17720 with Sup35-F (AAAGCTCCCATTGCTTCTGA)
TCTTCTCTTGAAGACTCCATTGTACTGTAACAAAAAGCGGTTTCTTCATCGACTTGCTCNTNAATAACAT
CTATATCTGCCCACTAGCAACAGGATCCATGTCGGATTCAAACCAAGGCAACAATCAGCAAAACTACCAG
CAATACAGCCAGAACGGTAACCAACAACAAGGTAACAACAGATACCAAGGTTATCAAGCTTACAATGCTC
AAGCCCAACCTGCAGGTGGGTACTACCAAAATTACCAAGGTTATTCCGGATATCCACAAGGTGGAGGTAC
TTGGGGTCAACCCCATGGAGGAGGTTGGGGTCAACCCCATGGAGGAGGTTGGGGTCAACCCCATGGAGGA
GGTTGGGGTCAACCCCATGGAGGAGGTTGGGGTCAACCCCATGGAGGTGGTTGGGGTCAACCCCATGGAG
GTGGTTGGGGTCAACCACAAGGCGGCCGTGGAAATTACAAAAACTTCAACTACAATAACAATTTGCAAGG
ATATCAAGCTGGTTTCCAACCACAGTCTCAAGGTATGTCTTTGAACGACTTTCAAAAGCAACAAAAGCAG
GCCGCTCCCAAACCAAAGAAGACTTTGAAGCTTGTCTCCAGTTCCGGTATCAAGTTGGCCAATGCTACCA
AGAAGGTTGGCNCAAAACCTGCCGANTCTGATAAGAAAGATGAAGNGAAGTCTGCTGAACCCNAAAAACC
ANCTAAAGAGCCCACCAAAGGTCGAAGATNCGGTTAAAAAGGAGGACAACCAGTCCAGACTGAGGAAAGA
CGGAGGANAATCGGAACTTCCAAGGTAGAGACCTTAAATCTCTGAATCACACATAAACCAACA
